>Addgene plasmid #157151 | pD649-HAsp-IL6-COMP5AP-AviTag-9xHis | addgene full sequence | sequence record 401009 | Addgene NGS Result
GGCATTGATTATTGACTAGTTATTAATAGTAATCAATTACGGGGTCATTAGTTCATAGCCCATATATGGA
GTTCCGCGTTACATAACTTACGGTAAATGGCCCGCCTGGCTGACCGCCCAACGACCCCCGCCCATTGACG
TCAATAATGACGTATGTTCCCATAGTAACGCCAATAGGGACTTTCCATTGACGTCAATGGGTGGAGTATT
TACGGTAAACTGCCCACTTGGCAGTACATCAAGTGTATCATATGCCAAGTACGCCCCCTATTGACGTCAA
TGACGGTAAATGGCCCGCCTGGCATTATGCCCAGTACATGACCTTATGGGACTTTCCTACTTGGCAGTAC
ATCTACGTATTAGTCATCGCTATTACCATGGTGATGCGGTTTTGGCAGTACATCAATGGGCGTGGATAGC
GGTTTGACTCACGGGGATTTCCAAGTCTCCACCCCATTGACGTCAATGGGAGTTTGTTTTGGCACCAAAA
TCAACGGGACTTTCCAAAATGTCGTAACAACTCCGCCCCATTGACGCAAATGGGCGGTAGGCGTGTACGG
TGGGAGGTCTATATAAGCAGAGCTCGTTTAGTGAACCGTCAGATCGCCTGGAGACGCCATCCACGCTGTT
TTGACCTCCATAGAAGACACCGGGACCGATCCAGCCTCCGCGGCCGGGAACGGTGCATTGGAACGCGGAT
TCCCCGTGCCAAGAGTGACGTAAGTACCGCCTATAGAGTCTATAGGCCCACCCCCTTGGCTTCGTTAGAA
CGCGGCTACAATTAATACATAACCTTATGTATCATACACATACGATTTAGGTGACACTATAGAATAACAT
CCACTTTGCCTTTCTCTCCACAGGTGTCCACTCCCAGGTCCAACTGCACCTCGGTTCTATCGAAAACGCG
CCTGCTAGCGCCACCATGAAGACCATCATTGCCCTGAGCTACATCTTCTGCCTGGTGTTCGCTGCGGCCG
CCGTTCCTCCTGGCGAAGATTCTAAAGATGTGGCCGCTCCTCACAGACAGCCTCTGACAAGCAGCGAGCG
GATCGACAAGCAGATCCGGTACATCCTGGATGGCATCAGCGCCCTGCGGAAAGAGACATGCAACAAGAGC
AACATGTGCGAGAGCAGCAAAGAGGCCCTGGCCGAGAACAACCTGAACCTGCCTAAGATGGCCGAAAAGG
ACGGCTGCTTCCAGAGCGGCTTCAACGAGGAAACCTGCCTGGTCAAGATCATCACCGGCCTGCTGGAATT
CGAGGTGTACCTGGAATACCTGCAGAACAGATTCGAGTCCAGCGAGGAACAGGCCAGAGCCGTGCAGATG
AGCACAAAGGTGCTGATCCAGTTCCTGCAGAAGAAGGCCAAGAACCTGGACGCCATCACCACACCTGATC
CTACCACAAATGCCAGCCTGCTGACCAAGCTGCAGGCCCAGAATCAGTGGCTGCAGGACATGACAACCCA
CCTGATTCTGCGGAGCTTCAAAGAGTTTCTGCAGAGCAGCCTGCGGGCCCTGAGACAAATGGGCGCGCCG
GAAGATCAAGTTGATCCAAGATTGATTGATGGCAAGGGCGGATCTCTGGAGGTGCTGTTCCAGGGACCAG
GCGGAAGCGGCAATCCCGGCGGCGATCTGGCCCCCCAGATGCTGCGCGAGCTGCAGGAGACCAATGCCGC
CCTGCAGGACGTGCGCGAGCTGCTGCGCCACCGCGTGAAGGAGATCACCTTCCTGAAGAACACCGTGATG
GAGTGCGACGCCTGCGGTATGCAGCCCTCTAGAGGCTCCGGCTCCATCATCCCAGTTGAGGAGGAGAACC
CGGACTTCTGGAACCGCGAGGCAGCCGAGGCCCTGGGTGCCGCCAAGAAGCTGCAGCCTGCACAGACAGC
CGCCAAGAACCTCATCATCTTCCTGGGCGATGGGATGGGGGTGTCTACGGTGACAGCTGCCAGGATCCTA
AAAGGGCAGAAGAAGGACAAACTGGGGCCTGAGATACCCCTGGCCATGGACCGCTTCCCATATGTGGCTC
TGTCCAAGACATACAATGTAGACAAACATGTGCCAGACAGTGGAGCCACAGCCACGGCCTACCTGTGCGG
GGTCAAGGGCAACTTCCAGACCATTGGCTTGAGTGCAGCCGCCCGCTTTAACCAGTGCAACACGACACGC
GGCAACGAGGTCATCTCCGTGATGAATCGGGCCAAGAAAGCAGGGAAGTCAGTGGGAGTGGTAACCACCA
CACGAGTGCAGCACGCCTCGCCAGCCGGCACCTACGCCCACACGGTGAACCGCAACTGGTACTCGGACGC
CGACGTGCCTGCCTCGGCCCGCCAGGAGGGGTGCCAGGACATCGCTACGCAGCTCATCTCCAACATGGAC
ATTGACGTGATCCTAGGTGGAGGCCGAAAGTACATGTTTCGCATGGGAACCCCAGACCCTGAGTACCCAG
ATGACTACAGCCAAGGTGGGACCAGGCTGGACGGGAAGAATCTGGTGCAGGAATGGCTGGCGAAGCGCCA
GGGTGCCCGGTATGTGTGGAACCGCACTGAGCTCATGCAGGCTTCCCTGGACCCGTCTGTGACCCATCTC
ATGGGTCTCTTTGAGCCTGGAGACATGAAATACGAGATCCACCGAGACTCCACACTGGACCCCTCCCTGA
TGGAGATGACAGAGGCTGCCCTGCGCCTGCTGAGCAGGAACCCCCGCGGCTTCTTCCTCTTCGTGGAGGG
TGGTCGCATCGACCATGGTCATCATGAAAGCAGGGCTTACCGGGCACTGACTGAGACGATCATGTTCGAC
GACGCCATTGAGAGGGCGGGCCAGCTCACCAGCGAGGAGGACACGCTGAGCCTCGTCACTGCCGACCACT
CCCACGTCTTCTCCTTCGGAGGCTACCCCCTGCGAGGGAGCTCCATCTTCGGGCTGGCCCCTGGCAAGGC
CCGGGACAGGAAGGCCTACACGGTCCTCCTATACGGAAACGGTCCAGGCTATGTGCTCAAGGACGGCGCC
CGGCCGGATGTTACCGAGAGCGAGAGCGGGAGCCCCGAGTATCGGCAGCAGTCAGCAGTGCCCCTGGACG
AAGAGACCCACGCAGGCGAGGACGTGGCGGTGTTCGCGCGCGGCCCGCAGGCGCACCTGGTTCACGGCGT
GCAGGAGCAGACCTTCATAGCGCACGTCATGGCCTTCGCCGCCTGCCTGGAGCCCTACACCGCCTGCGAC
CTGGCGCCCCCCGCCGGCACCACCGACGCCGCGCACCCGGGTGGCGGAGGACTGAACGACATCTTCGAGG
CTCAGAAAATCGAATGGCACGAACATCACCATCACCATCACCATCACCATTAAGGCCGGCCTGTAGTCAC
TGGCACAACGCGTTACCCGGTAAGCCAATCGGGTATACACGGTCGTCATACTGCAGACAGGGTTCTTCTA
CTTTGCAAGATAGTCTTGAGTAGTAAAATAAATAGATAGAGAAAATCAGCCTCGACTGTGCCTTCTAGTT
GCCAGCCATCTGTTGTTTGCCCCTCCCCCGTGCCTTCCTTGACCCTGGAAGGTGCCACTCCCACTGTCCT
TTCCTAATAAAATGAGGAAATTGCATCACAACACTCAACCCTATCTCGGTCTATTCTTTTGATTTATAAG
GGATTTTGCCGATTTCGGCCTATTGGTTAAAAAATGAGCTGATTTAACAAAAATTTAACGCGAATTAATT
CTGTGGAATGTGTGTCAGTTAGGGTGTGGAAAGTCCCCAGGCTCCCCAGCAGGCAGAAGTATGCAAAGCA
TGCATCTCAATTAGTCAGCAACCAGGTGTGGAAAGTCCCCAGGCTCCCCAGCAGGCAGAAGTATGCAAAG
CATGCATCTCAATTAGTCAGCAACCATAGTCCCGCCCCTAACTCCGCCCATCCCGCCCCTAACTCCGCCC
AGTTCCGCCCATTCTCCGCCCCATGGCTGACTAATTTTTTTTATTTATGCAGAGGCCGAGGCCGCCTCTG
CCTCTGAGCTATTCCAGAAGTAGTGAGGAGGCTTTTTTGGAGGCCTAGGCTTTTGCAAAAAGCTCCCGGG
AGCTTGTATATCCATTTTCGGATCTGATCAGCACGTGTTGACAATTAATCATCGGCATAGTATATCGGCA
TAGTATAATACGACAAGGTGAGGAACTAAACCATGACCGAGTACAAGCCCACGGTGCGCCTCGCCACCCG
CGACGACGTCCCCAGGGCCGTACGCACCCTCGCCGCCGCGTTCGCCGACTACCCCGCCACGCGCCACACC
GTCGATCCGGACCGCCACATCGAGCGGGTCACCGAGCTGCAAGAACTCTTCCTCACGCGCGTCGGGCTCG
ACATCGGCAAGGTGTGGGTCGCGGACGACGGCGCCGCGGTGGCGGTCTGGACCACGCCGGAGAGCGTCGA
AGCGGGGGCGGTGTTCGCCGAGATCGGCCCGCGCATGGCCGAGTTGAGCGGTTCCCGGCTGGCCGCGCAG
CAACAGATGGAAGGCCTCCTGGCGCCGCACCGGCCCAAGGAGCCCGCGTGGTTCCTGGCCACCGTCGGCG
TCTCGCCCGACCACCAGGGCAAGGGTCTGGGCAGCGCCGTCGTGCTCCCCGGAGTGGAGGCGGCCGAGCG
CGCCGGGGTGCCCGCCTTCCTGGAGACATCCGCGCCCCGCAACCTCCCCTTCTACGAGCGGCTCGGCTTC
ACCGTCACCGCCGACGTCGAGGTGCCCGAAGGACCGCGCACCTGGTGCATGACCCGCAAGCCCGGTGCCT
GACACGTGCTACGAGATTTCGATTCCACCGCCGCCTTCTATGAAAGGTTGGGCTTCGGAATCGTTTTCCG
GGACGCCGGCTGGATGATCCTCCAGCGCGGGGATCTCATGCTGGAGTTCTTCGCCCACCCCAACTTGTTT
ATTGCAGCTTATAATGGTTACAAATAAAGCAATAGCATCACAAATTTCACAAATAAAGCATTTTTTTCAC
TGCATTCTAGTTGTGGTTTGTCCAAACTCATCAATGTATCTTATCATGTCTGTATACCGTCGACCTCTAG
CTAGAGCTTGGCGTAATCATGGTCATTACCAATGCTTAATCAGTGAGGCACCTATCTCAGCGATCTGTCT
ATTTCGTTCATCCATAGTTGCCTGACTCCCCGTCGTGTAGATAACTACGATACGGGAGGGCTTACCATCT
GGCCCCAGCGCTGCGATGATACCGCGAGAACCACGCTCACCGGCTCCGGATTTATCAGCAATAAACCAGC
CAGCCGGAAGGGCCGAGCGCAGAAGTGGTCCTGCAACTTTATCCGCCTCCATCCAGTCTATTAATTGTTG
CCGGGAAGCTAGAGTAAGTAGTTCGCCAGTTAATAGTTTGCGCAACGTTGTTGCCATCGCTACAGGCATC
GTGGTGTCACGCTCGTCGTTTGGTATGGCTTCATTCAGCTCCGGTTCCCAACGATCAAGGCGAGTTACAT
GATCCCCCATGTTGTGCAAAAAAGCGGTTAGCTCCTTCGGTCCTCCGATCGTTGTCAGAAGTAAGTTGGC
CGCAGTGTTATCACTCATGGTTATGGCAGCACTGCATAATTCTCTTACTGTCATGCCATCCGTAAGATGC
TTTTCTGTGACTGGTGAGTACTCAACCAAGTCATTCTGAGAATAGTGTATGCGGCGACCGAGTTGCTCTT
GCCCGGCGTCAATACGGGATAATACCGCGCCACATAGCAGAACTTTAAAAGTGCTCATCATTGGAAAACG
TTCTTCGGGGCGAAAACTCTCAAGGATCTTACCGCTGTTGAGATCCAGTTCGATGTAACCCACTCGTGCA
CCCAACTGATCTTCAGCATCTTTTACTTTCACCAGCGTTTCTGGGTGAGCAAAAACAGGAAGGCAAAATG
CCGCAAAAAAGGGAATAAGGGCGACACGGAAATGTTGAATACTCATATTCTTCCTTTTTCAATATTATTG
AAGCATTTATCAGGGTTATTGTCTCATGAGCGGATACATATTTGAATGTATTTAGAAAAATAAACAAATA
GGGGTCAGTGTTACAACCAATTAACCAATTCTGAACATTATCGCGAGCCCATTTATACCTGAATATGGCT
CATAACACCCCTTGCTCATGACCAAAATCCCTTAACGTGAGTTACGCGCGCGTCGTTCCACTGAGCGTCA
GACCCCGTAGAAAAGATCAAAGGATCTTCTTGAGATCCTTTTTTTCTGCGCGTAATCTGCTGCTTGCAAA
CAAAAAAACCACCGCTACCAGCGGTGGTTTGTTTGCCGGATCAAGAGCTACCAACTCTTTTTCCGAAGGT
AACTGGCTTCAGCAGAGCGCAGATACCAAATACTGTTCTTCTAGTGTAGCCGTAGTTAGCCCACCACTTC
AAGAACTCTGTAGCACCGCCTACATACCTCGCTCTGCTAATCCTGTTACCAGTGGCTGCTGCCAGTGGCG
ATAAGTCGTGTCTTACCGGGTTGGACTCAAGACGATAGTTACCGGATAAGGCGCAGCGGTCGGGCTGAAC
GGGGGGTTCGTGCACACAGCCCAGCTTGGAGCGAACGACCTACACCGAACTGAGATACCTACAGCGTGAG
CTATGAGAAAGCGCCACGCTTCCCGAAGGGAGAAAGGCGGACAGGTATCCGGTAAGCGGCAGGGTCGGAA
CAGGAGAGCGCACGAGGGAGCTTCCAGGGGGAAACGCCTGGTATCTTTATAGTCCTGTCGGGTTTCGCCA
CCTCTGACTTGAGCGTCGATTTTTGTGATGCTCGTCAGGGGGGCGGAGCCTATGGAAAAACGCCAGCAAC
GCGGCCTTTTTACGGTTCCTGGCCTTTTGCTGGCCTTTTGCTCACATGTTCTTTCCTGCGTTATCCCCTG
ATTCTGTGGATAACCGTATTACCGCCTTTGAGTGAGCTGATACCGCTCGCCGCAGCCGAACGACCGAGCG
CAGCGAGTCAGTGAGCGAGGAAGCGGAAGGCGAGAGTAGGGAACTGCCAGGCATCAAACTAAGCAGAAGG
CCCCTGACGGATGGCCTTTTTGCGTTTCTACAAACTCTTTCTGTGTTGTAAAACGACGGCCAGTCTTAAG
CTCGGGCCCCCTGGGCGGTTCTGATAACGAGTAATCGTTAATCCGCAAATAACGTAAAAACCCGCTTCGG
CGGGTTTTTTTATGGGGGGAGTTTAGGGAAAGAGCATTTGTCAGAATATTTAAGGGCGCCTGTCACTTTG
CTTGATATATGAGAATTATTTAACCTTATAAATGAGAAAAAAGCAACGCACTTTAAATAAGATACGTTGC
TTTTTCGATTGATGAACACCTATAATTAAACTATTCATCTATTATTTATGATTTTTTGTATATACAATAT
TTCTAGTTTGTTAAAGAGAATTAAGAAAATAAATCTCGAAAATAATAAAGGGAAAATCAGTTTTTGATAT
CAAAATTATACATGTCAACGATAATACAAAATATAATACAAACTATAAGATGTTATCAGTATTTATTATC
ATTTAGAATAAATTTTGTGTCGCCCTTAATTGTGAGCGGATAACAATTACGAGCTTCATGCACAGTGGCG
TTGACTCAATATTGGCCATTAGCCATATTATTCATTGGTTATATAGCATAAATCAATATTGGCTATTGGC
CATTGCATACGTTGTATCTATATCATAATATGTACATTTATATTGGCTCATGTCCAATATGACCGCCATG
TT
Features (pLannotate 1.2.2; 24 found; start..end, strand, type, name):
     77..380     +  enhancer       CMV enhancer: human cytomegalovirus immediate early enhancer
    381..584     +  promoter       CMV promoter: human cytomegalovirus (CMV) immediate early promoter
    720..763     +  intron         CMV intron (fragment): modified intron A from human cytomegalovirus
    815..833     +  promoter       SP6 promoter: promoter for bacteriophage SP6 RNA polymerase
    837..874     +  CDS            IgH signal sequence (fragment): signal sequence from the mouse immunoglobulin heavy chain variable region
    938..1531    +  CDS            IL6 (fragment): IL6_HUMAN - Also known as IFNB2. Experimental evidence at protein level: Swiss-Prot protein existence level 1. Acts as an essential factor in bone homeostasis and on vessels directly or indirectly by induction of VEGF, resulting in increased angiogenesis activity and vascular permeability (PubMed:17075861, PubMed:12794819). Induces, through 'trans-signaling' and synergistically with IL1B and TNF, the production of VEGF (PubMed:12794819). Involved in metabolic controls, is discharged into the bloodstream after muscle contraction increasing lipolysis and improving insulin resistance (PubMed:2082
   1628..1807    +  CDS            Comp (fragment): COMP_RAT - Experimental evidence at protein level: Swiss-Prot protein existence level 1. May play a role in the structural integrity of cartilage via its interaction with other extracellular matrix proteins such as the collagens and fibronectin. Can mediate the interaction of chondrocytes with the cartilage extracellular matrix through interaction with cell surface integrin receptors. Could play a role in the pathogenesis of osteoarthritis. Potent suppressor of apoptosis in both primary chondrocytes and transformed cells. Suppresses apoptosis by blocking the activation of caspase-3 and by indu
   1795..3247    +  CDS            SEAP (fragment): secreted alkaline phosphatase from human placenta The natural enzyme has a C-terminal transmembrane sequence that is replaced by a GPI anchor.
   3272..3313    +  CDS            AviTag™ (fragment): peptide tag that allows for enzymatic biotinylation
   3317..3340    +  CDS            8xHis: 8xHis affinity tag
   3486..3597    +  polyA_signal   bGH poly(A) signal: bovine growth hormone polyadenylation signal
   3598..3706    +  rep_origin     f1 ori (fragment): f1 bacteriophage origin of replication; arrow indicates direction of (+) strand synthesis
   3720..4049    +  promoter       SV40 promoter: SV40 enhancer and early promoter
   4097..4144    +  promoter       EM7 promoter: synthetic bacterial promoter&nbsp
   4163..4762    +  CDS            PuroR (fragment): puromycin N-acetyltransferase; pac from Streptomyces; confers resistance to puromycin
   4772..4897    +  CDS            ble (fragment): BLE_KLEPN - Experimental evidence at protein level: Swiss-Prot protein existence level 1. Binding protein with a strong affinity to the bleomycin family of antibiotics. Binds to CL990; an antimitotic-antibiotic compound. From Klebsiella pneumoniae.
   4892..5013    +  polyA_signal   SV40 poly(A) signal: SV40 polyadenylation signal
   5066..5926    -  CDS            AmpR: β-lactamase; bla; confers resistance to ampicillin, carbenicillin, and related antibiotics
   5929..6025    -  promoter       AmpR promoter (fragment): bla
   6055..6079    -  CDS            KanR (fragment): aminoglycoside phosphotransferase; aph(3')-Ia; confers resistance to kanamycin
   6190..6778    +  rep_origin     ori: high-copy-number ColE1/pMB1/pBR322/pUC origin of replication
   7003..7020    +  terminator     rrnB T2 terminator (fragment): transcription terminator T2 from the E. coli rrnB gene
   7045..7064    -  CDS            lacZα (fragment): LacZα fragment of β-galactosidase; lacZ fragment
   7520..7536    +  protein_bind   lac operator: The lac repressor binds to the lac operator to inhibit transcription in E. coli. This inhibition can be relieved by adding lactose or isopropyl-β-D-thiogalactopyranoside (IPTG). lac repressor encoded by lacI
