[The description below was written by a language model from this plasmid's Addgene catalogue record and pLannotate feature annotations shown in this document.]
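Description:
pD649-HAsp-IL6-COMP5AP-AviTag-9xHis is a mammalian expression plasmid built on the pD649 backbone for producing a secreted, multimerised fusion of human interleukin-6. It is maintained in E. coli as a high-copy plasmid through a ColE1/pUC-type origin and selected with ampicillin (AmpR). The annotated sequence also contains an SV40 early/EM7 promoter cassette driving a puromycin N-acetyltransferase gene followed by an SV40 poly(A) signal, which could allow puromycin selection in mammalian cells. Short remnants of ble, KanR, lacZα and the f1 origin appear to be backbone leftovers rather than functional parts.

The expression unit is driven by the CMV immediate-early enhancer and promoter with a fragment of CMV intron A. A downstream SP6 promoter sits just before the coding region and can serve for in vitro transcription or sequencing. The name indicates an HA signal peptide (HAsp), although the automated annotation labels the leader as an IgH signal sequence fragment; either way it directs the product into the secretory pathway. The IL6 insert sits between two preserved restriction sites, so it can be exchanged. It is fused at its C terminus to the backbone-encoded COMP5AP module: the coiled-coil domain of rat cartilage oligomeric matrix protein, which drives pentamerisation, followed by human placental alkaline phosphatase as an enzymatic reporter. An AviTag for site-specific enzymatic biotinylation and a polyhistidine tag (9xHis by name, annotated as 8xHis) for purification follow, and the unit ends with a bGH poly(A) signal.

The plasmid belongs to a collection made for a human cell-surface protein interactome screen. In that setting, a high-avidity pentameric fusion with an enzymatic readout would suit detection of weak extracellular interactions. The depositor notes that some plasmids in the set may carry an IS4-like transposase insertion upstream of the CMV promoter; none is annotated in this feature table.
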