Addgene plasmid #157151: pD649-HAsp-IL6-COMP5AP-AviTag-9xHis
Purpose: Mammalian expression of secreted protein fused to COMP5AP-AviTag-9xHis.
Depositing lab: Chris Garcia. Publication: A Human IgSF Cell-Surface Interactome Reveals a Complex Network of Protein-Protein Interactions. Wojtowicz WM, Vielmetter J, Fernandes RA, Siepe DH, Eastman CL, Chisholm GB, Cox S, Klock H, Anderson PW, Rue SM, Miller JJ, Glaser SM, Bragstad ML, Vance J, Lam AW, Lesley SA, Zinn K, Garcia KC. Cell. 2020 Aug 20;182(4):1027-1043.e17. doi: 10.1016/j.cell.2020.07.025. PubMed 32822567.
Backbone
  Vector backbone: pD649
  Backbone size w/o insert (bp): 7153
  Vector type: Mammalian Expression
Growth in bacteria
  Bacterial resistance: Ampicillin, 100 μg/mL
  Growth temperature: 37°C
  Growth strain: DH5alpha
  Copy number: High Copy
Gene/Insert
  Gene/Insert name: IL6
  Species: H. sapiens (human)
  Insert size (bp): 549
  Entrez Gene: IL6 (a.k.a. BSF-2, BSF2, CDF, HGF, HSF, IFN-beta-2, IFNB2, IL-6)
  Promoter: CMV/SP6
  Tag / fusion protein: COMP5AP-AviTag-9xHis (C terminal on backbone)
  Cloning method: Restriction Enzyme; 5′ cloning site GCGGCCGC (not destroyed); 3′ cloning site GGCGCGCC (not destroyed)
  Sequencing primers: 5′ ATTTAGGTGACACTATAG; 3′ CGTCGCACTCCATCACGGTG
Resource information
  A portion of this plasmid was derived from a plasmid made by: synthesis by ThermoFisher
Terms and licenses: Academic/Nonprofit Terms; Industry Terms: Not Available to Industry
Depositor comments: Some plasmids in this collection may have an IS4-like element ISVsa5 family transposase upstream of the CMV promoter.
How to cite: pD649-HAsp-IL6-COMP5AP-AviTag-9xHis was a gift from Chris Garcia (Addgene plasmid # 157151 ; http://n2t.net/addgene:157151 ; RRID:Addgene_157151)
