>Addgene plasmid #157151 | pD649-HAsp-IL6-COMP5AP-AviTag-9xHis | depositor partial sequence | sequence record 303412 | insert (secreted protein)
GTTCCTCCTGGCGAAGATTCTAAAGATGTGGCCGCTCCTCACAGACAGCCTCTGACAAGCAGCGAGCGGA
TCGACAAGCAGATCCGGTACATCCTGGATGGCATCAGCGCCCTGCGGAAAGAGACATGCAACAAGAGCAA
CATGTGCGAGAGCAGCAAAGAGGCCCTGGCCGAGAACAACCTGAACCTGCCTAAGATGGCCGAAAAGGAC
GGCTGCTTCCAGAGCGGCTTCAACGAGGAAACCTGCCTGGTCAAGATCATCACCGGCCTGCTGGAATTCG
AGGTGTACCTGGAATACCTGCAGAACAGATTCGAGTCCAGCGAGGAACAGGCCAGAGCCGTGCAGATGAG
CACAAAGGTGCTGATCCAGTTCCTGCAGAAGAAGGCCAAGAACCTGGACGCCATCACCACACCTGATCCT
ACCACAAATGCCAGCCTGCTGACCAAGCTGCAGGCCCAGAATCAGTGGCTGCAGGACATGACAACCCACC
TGATTCTGCGGAGCTTCAAAGAGTTTCTGCAGAGCAGCCTGCGGGCCCTGAGACAAATG
